>Addgene plasmid #129667 | pMGS55 (GFP-ARF16-PB1-MCS-P2A-OsTIR1) | addgene full sequence | sequence record 254332 | Addgene NGS Result
AGCGCCCAATACGCAAACCGCCTCTCCCCGCGCGTTGGCCGATTCATTAATGCAGCTGGCACGACAGGTT
TCCCGACTGGAAAGCGGGCAGTGAGCGCAACGCAATTAATGTGAGTTAGCTCACTCATTAGGCACCCCAG
GCTTTACACTTTATGCTTCCGGCTCGTATGTTGTGTGGAATTGTGAGCGGATAACAATTTCACACAGGAA
ACAGCTATGACCATGATTACGCCAAGCTCAGAATTAACCCTCACTAAAGGGACTAGTCCTGCAGGTTTAA
ACGAATTCGCCCTTTGCTTTCTCTGACCAGCATTCTCTCCCCTGGGCCTGTGCCGCTTTCTGTCTGCAGC
TTGTGGCCTGGGTCACCTCTACGGCTGGCCCAGATCCTTCCCTGCCGCCTCCTTCAGGTTCCGTCTTCCT
CCACTCCCTCTTCCCCTTGCTCTCTGCTGTGTTGCTGCCCAAGGATGCTCTTTCCGGAGCACTTCCTTCT
CGGCGCTGCACCACGTGATGTCCTCTGAGCGGATCCTCCCCGTGTCTGGGTCCTCTCCGGGCATCTCTCC
TCCCTCACCCAACCCCATGCCGTCTTCACTCGCTGGGTTCCCTTTTCCTTCTCCTTCTGGGGCCTGTGCC
ATCTCTCGTTTCTTAGGATGGCCTTCTCCGACGGATGTCTCCCTTGCGTCCCGCCTCCCCTTCTTGTAGG
CCTGCATCATCACCGTTTTTCTGGACAACCCCAAAGTACCCCGTCTCCCTGGCTTTAGCCACCTCTCCAT
CCTCTTGCTTTCTTTGCCTGGACACCCCGTTCTCCTGTGGATTCGGGTCACCTCTCACTCCTTTCATTTG
GGCAGCTCCCCTACCCCCCTTACCTCTCTAGTCTGTGCTAGCTCTTCCAGCCCCCTGTCATGGCATCTTC
CAGGGGTCCGAGAGCTCAGCTAGTCTTCTTCCTCCAACCCGGGCCCCTATGTCCACTTCAGGACAGCATG
TTTGCTGCCTCCAGGGATCCTGTGTCCCCGAGCTGGGACCACCTTATATTCCCAGGGCCGGTTAATGTGG
CTCTGGTTCTGGGTACTTTTATCTGTCCCCTCCACCCCACAGTGGGGCAATTAATAGTAATCAATTACGG
GGTCATTAGTTCATAGCCCATATATGGAGTTCCGCGTTACATAACTTACGGTAAATGGCCCGCCTGGCTG
ACCGCCCAACGACCCCCGCCCATTGACGTCAATAATGACGTATGTTCCCATAGTAACGCCAATAGGGACT
TTCCATTGACGTCAATGGGTGGAGTATTTACGGTAAACTGCCCACTTGGCAGTACATCAAGTGTATCATA
TGCCAAGTACGCCCCCTATTGACGTCAATGACGGTAAATGGCCCGCCTGGCATTATGCCCAGTACATGAC
CTTATGGGACTTTCCTACTTGGCAGTACATCTACGTATTAGTCATCGCTATTACCATGGTGATGCGGTTT
TGGCAGTACATCAATGGGCGTGGATAGCGGTTTGACTCACGGGGATTTCCAAGTCTCCACCCCATTGACG
TCAATGGGAGTTTGTTTTGGCACCAAAATCAACGGGACTTTCCAAAATGTCGTAACAACTCCGCCCCATT
GACGCAAATGGGCGGTAGGCGTGTACGGTGGGAGGTCTATATAAGCAGAGCTGGTTTAGTGAACCGTCAG
ATCCGCTAGCGCTGCCACCATGGTGAGCAAGGGCGAGGAGCTGTTCACCGGGGTGGTGCCCATCCTGGTC
GAGCTGGACGGCGACGTAAACGGCCACAAGTTCAGCGTGTCCGGCGAGGGCGAGGGCGATGCCACCTACG
GCAAGCTGACCCTGAAGTTCATCTGCACCACCGGCAAGCTGCCCGTGCCCTGGCCCACCCTCGTGACCAC
CCTGACCTACGGCGTGCAGTGCTTCAGCCGCTACCCCGACCACATGAAGCAGCACGACTTCTTCAAGTCC
GCCATGCCCGAAGGCTACGTCCAGGAGCGCACCATCTTCTTCAAGGACGACGGCAACTACAAGACCCGCG
CCGAGGTGAAGTTCGAGGGCGACACCCTGGTGAACCGCATCGAGCTGAAGGGCATCGACTTCAAGGAGGA
CGGCAACATCCTGGGGCACAAGCTGGAGTACAACTACAACAGCCACAACGTCTATATCATGGCCGACAAG
CAGAAGAACGGCATCAAGGTGAACTTCAAGATCCGCCACAACATCGAGGACGGCAGCGTGCAGCTCGCCG
ACCACTACCAGCAGAACACCCCCATCGGCGACGGCCCCGTGCTGCTGCCCGACAACCACTACCTGAGCAC
CCAGTCCGCCCTGAGCAAAGACCCCAACGAGAAGCGCGATCACATGGTCCTGCTGGAGTTCGTGACCGCC
GCCGGGATCACTCTCGGCATGGACGAGCTGTACAAGTCCGGCCGGACTCAGATCTCGAGCATGCCTAAGA
AGAAGCGGAAGGTGGGCAGCACACTGACTTCCGGGCAGCGGGATCACCGGGACGTCGAGAACGAGCTGAG
CTCCGCCGCCTTCAGCTCCCAGAGCTTCGGGGTGCCCGACATGAGCTTTAAGCCCGGCTGCAGCAGCGAC
GTGGCCGTGACCGACGCCGGGATGCCCAGCCAGGGGCTGTGGAACAACCAGACCCAGCGGATGAGGACAT
TCACAAAGGTGCAGAAGCGGGGGAGCGTGGGCCGGAGCATCGATATCACCAGGTACAGGGATTACGATGA
GCTGAGGCATGATCTCGCCTGTATGTTCGGCATCCAGGGCCAGCTGGAGGACCCCTACCGGATGGACTGG
AAGCTGGTGTACGTGGACCACGAGAACGATATCCTGCTGGTGGGCGATGACCCCTGGGAGGAGTTCGTGG
GCTGCGTGAAGAGCATTAAGATTCTGTCTGCTGCTGAGGTGCAGCAGATGAGCCTGGATGGAGATCTGGG
AGGAGTGCCACCTCAGACTCAGGCCTGTAGTGCTAGTGATGATGCTAACGCCTGGAGAGGGAAGCTTCGA
ATTCTGCAGTCGACGGTACCGCGGGCCCGGGATCCACCGGATCTAGATAACGGAAGCGGAGCTACTAACT
TCAGCCTGCTGAAGCAGGCTGGAGACGTGGAGGAGAACCCTGGACCTGCTGCCACCATGACATACTTTCC
TGAAGAGGTCGTCGAACACATTTTTAGCTTCCTGCCTGCACAGAGAGATAGAAACACAGTGAGCCTGGTC
TGCAAAGTGTGGTACGAGATCGAACGCCTGAGCCGGAGAGGAGTGTTCGTCGGCAACTGCTATGCTGTGA
GAGCAGGCAGGGTCGCCGCTAGGTTTCCAAATGTGCGCGCACTGACCGTCAAGGGGAAACCCCACTTCGC
CGACTTTAACCTGGTGCCCCCTGATTGGGGAGGATACGCCGGCCCTTGGATCGAGGCAGCCGCTCGCGGC
TGTCATGGACTGGAGGAACTGCGCATGAAGCGAATGGTGGTCTCTGACGAAAGTCTGGAGCTGCTGGCTC
GGAGCTTCCCTAGGTTTCGCGCACTGGTGCTGATTTCTTGCGAAGGCTTCAGCACCGATGGACTGGCAGC
CGTGGCCTCCCACTGTAAGCTGCTGCGGGAGCTGGACCTCCAGGAGAATGAAGTGGAGGATAGAGGCCCC
AGATGGCTGTCTTGCTTCCCAGACTCATGTACCAGCCTGGTGTCCCTGAACTTTGCCTGCATCAAAGGCG
AAGTGAATGCTGGGTCCCTGGAGCGGCTGGTCTCAAGAAGCCCCAACCTGAGGTCTCTGCGGCTGAACCG
GAGCGTGAGCGTGGACACTCTGGCTAAGATTCTGCTGAGAACCCCTAACCTGGAGGATCTGGGAACCGGC
AATCTGACAGACGATTTCCAGACAGAATCCTACTTTAAACTGACTTCTGCCCTGGAGAAGTGTAAAATGC
TGAGGAGTCTGTCAGGATTCTGGGATGCTTCACCCGTGTGCCTGAGCTTTATCTACCCTCTGTGTGCACA
GCTGACAGGCCTGAACCTGAGCTATGCACCAACCCTGGACGCCAGTGATCTGACAAAGATGATCTCACGC
TGCGTGAAACTCCAGCGACTGTGGGTGCTGGACTGTATTTCCGATAAGGGGCTCCAGGTGGTCGCCAGCT
CCTGCAAGGACCTCCAGGAGCTGAGAGTGTTCCCATCTGATTTTTACGTGGCCGGATATAGTGCTGTCAC
TGAGGAAGGCCTGGTGGCAGTCTCACTGGGATGCCCAAAGCTGAACAGCCTGCTGTATTTCTGTCATCAG
ATGACTAATGCTGCACTGGTGACCGTCGCCAAGAACTGCCCTAATTTCACCCGATTTCGGCTGTGTATTC
TGGAACCAGGCAAACCCGACGTGGTCACATCCCAGCCACTGGATGAAGGGTTTGGAGCTATCGTGAGAGA
GTGCAAGGGACTCCAGAGGCTGAGCATTTCCGGCCTGCTGACAGACAAAGTGTTCATGTACATCGGCAAG
TATGCTAAGCAGCTGGAGATGCTGAGCATTGCATTTGCCGGAGACTCCGATAAGGGCATGATGCACGTGA
TGAACGGGTGTAAGAATCTGCGAAAACTGGAAATCCGGGACAGCCCTTTCGGGGATGCCGCTCTGCTGGG
AAACTTTGCCAGATACGAGACAATGAGGAGCCTGTGGATGTCTAGTTGCAATGTGACTCTGAAGGGCTGT
CAGGTCCTGGCTAGTAAAATGCCTATGCTGAACGTGGAAGTCATTAATGAGCGGGACGGGTCTAACGAAA
TGGAGGAAAATCATGGCGACCTGCCAAAGGTGGAGAAACTGTATGTGTATCGGACCACCGCAGGGGCAAG
AGATGATGCTCCCAACTTTGTGAAGATTCTGTGAGGATCCATCGGATCCCGGGCCCGTCGACGGTACCGC
GGGCCCGGGATCCACCGGGGCCGCGACTCTAGATCATAATCAGCCATACCACATTTGTAGAGGTTTTACT
TGCTTTAAAAAACCTCCCACACCTCCCCCTGAACCTGAAACATAAAATGAATGCAATTGTTGTTGTTAAC
TTGTTTATTGCAGCTTATAATGGTTACAAATAAAGCAATAGCATCACAAATTTCACAAATAAAGCATTTT
TTTCACTGCATTCTAGTTGTGGTTTGTCCAAACTCATCAATGTATCTTAAGTTGGGGTTGCGCCTTTTCC
AAGGCAGCCCTGGGTTTGCGCAGGGACGCGGCTGCTCTGGGCGTGGTTCCGGGAAACGCAGCGGCGCCGA
CCCTGGGTCTCGCACATTCTTCACGTCCGTTCGCAGCGTCACCCGGATCTTCGCCGCTACCCTTGTGGGC
CCCCCGGCGACGCTTCCTGCTCCGCCCCTAAGTCGGGAAGGTTCCTTGCGGTTCGCGGCGTGCCGGACGT
GACAAACGGAAGCCGCACGTCTCACTAGTACCCTCGCAGACGGACAGCGCCAGGGAGCAATGGCAGCGCG
CCGACCGCGATGGGCTGTGGCCAATAGCGGCTGCTCAGCAGGGCGCGCCGAGAGCAGCGGCCGGGAAGGG
GCGGTGCGGGAGGCGGGGTGTGGGGCGGTAGTGTGGGCCCTGTTCCTGCCCGCGCGGTGTTCCGCATTCT
GCAAGCCTCCGGAGCGCACGTCGGCAGTCGGCTCCCTCGTTGACCGAATCACCGACCTCTCTCCCCAGGG
GGATCCACCGGAGCTTACCATGACCGAGTACAAGCCCACGGTGCGCCTCGCCACCCGCGACGACGTCCCC
AGGGCCGTACGCACCCTCGCCGCCGCGTTCGCCGACTACCCCGCCACGCGCCACACCGTCGATCCGGACC
GCCACATCGAGCGGGTCACCGAGCTGCAAGAACTCTTCCTCACGCGCGTCGGGCTCGACATCGGCAAGGT
GTGGGTCGCGGACGACGGCGCCGCGGTGGCGGTCTGGACCACGCCGGAGAGCGTCGAAGCGGGGGCGGTG
TTCGCCGAGATCGGCCCGCGCATGGCCGAGTTGAGCGGTTCCCGGCTGGCCGCGCAGCAACAGATGGAAG
GCCTCCTGGCGCCGCACCGGCCCAAGGAGCCCGCGTGGTTCCTGGCCACCGTCGGCGTCTCGCCCGACCA
CCAGGGCAAGGGTCTGGGCAGCGCCGTCGTGCTCCCCGGAGTGGAGGCGGCCGAGCGCGCCGGGGTGCCC
GCCTTCCTGGAGACCTCCGCGCCCCGCAACCTCCCCTTCTACGAGCGGCTCGGCTTCACCGTCACCGCCG
ACGTCGAGGTGCCCGAAGGACCGCGCACCTGGTGCATGACCCGCAAGCCCGGTGCCTGAGGTACCCTGTG
CCTTCTAGTTGCCAGCCATCTGTTGTTTGCCCCTCCCCCGTGCCTTCCTTGACCCTGGAAGGTGCCACTC
CCACTGTCCTTTCCTAATAAAATGAGGAAATTGCATCGCATTGTCTGAGTAGGTGTCATTCTATTCTGGG
GGGTGGGGTGGGGCAGGACAGCAAGGGGGAGGATTGGGAAGACAATAGCAGGCATGCTGGGGATGCGGTG
GGCTCTATGGTTACTAGGGACAGGATTGGTGACAGAAAAGCCCCATCCTTAGGCCTCCTCCTTCCTAGTC
TCCTGATATTGGGTCTAACCCCCACCTCCTGTTAGGCAGATTCCTTATCTGGTGACACACCCCCATTTCC
TGGAGCCATCTCTCTCCTTGCCAGAACCTCTAAGGTTTGCTTACGATGGAGCCAGAGAGGATCCTGGGAG
GGAGAGCTTGGCAGGGGGTGGGAGGGAAGGGGGGGATGCGTGACCTGCCCGGTTCTCAGTGGCCACCCTG
CGCTACCCTCTCCCAGAACCTGAGCTGCTCTGACGCGGCTGTCTGGTGCGTTTCACTGATCCTGGTGCTG
CAGCTTCCTTACACTTCCCAAGAGGAGAAGCAGTTTGGAAAAACAAAATCAGAATAAGTTGGTCCTGAGT
TCTAACTTTGGCTCTTCACCTTTCTAGTCCCCAATTTATATTGTTCCTCCGTGCGTCAGTTTTACCTGTG
AGATAAGGCCAGTAGCCAGCCCCGTCCTGGCAGGGCTGTGGTGAGGAGGGGGGTGTCCGTGTGGAAAACT
CCCTTTGTGAGAATGGTGCGTCCTAGGTGTTCACCAGGTCGTGGCCGCCTCTACTCCCTTTCTCTTTCTC
CATCCTTCTTTCCTTAAAGAGTCCCCAGTGCTATCTGGGACATATTCCTCCGCCCAGAGCAGGGTCCCGC
TTCCCTAAGGCCCTGCTCTGGGCTTCTGGGTTTGAGTCCTTGGCAAGCCCAGGAGAGGCGCTCAGGCTTC
CCTGTCCCCCTTCCTCGTCCACCATCTCATGCCCCTGGCTCTCCTGCCCCTTCCCTACAGGGGTTCCTGG
CTCTGCTCTAAGGGCGAATTCGCGGCCGCTAAATTCAATTCGCCCTATAGTGAGTCGTATTACAATTCAC
TGGCCGTCGTTTTACAACGTCGTGACTGGGAAAACCCTGGCGTTACCCAACTTAATCGCCTTGCAGCACA
TCCCCCTTTCGCCAGCTGGCGTAATAGCGAAGAGGCCCGCACCGATCGCCCTTCCCAACAGTTGCGCAGC
CTATACGTACGGCAGTTTAAGGTTTACACCTATAAAAGAGAGAGCCGTTATCGTCTGTTTGTGGATGTAC
AGAGTGATATTATTGACACGCCGGGGCGACGGATGGTGATCCCCCTGGCCAGTGCACGTCTGCTGTCAGA
TAAAGTCTCCCGTGAACTTTACCCGGTGGTGCATATCGGGGATGAAAGCTGGCGCATGATGACCACCGAT
ATGGCCAGTGTGCCGGTCTCCGTTATCGGGGAAGAAGTGGCTGATCTCAGCCACCGCGAAAATGACATCA
AAAACGCCATTAACCTGATGTTCTGGGGAATATAAATGTCAGGCATGAGATTATCAAAAAGGATCTTCAC
CTAGATCCTTTTCACGTAGAAAGCCAGTCCGCAGAAACGGTGCTGACCCCGGATGAATGTCAGCTACTGG
GCTATCTGGACAAGGGAAAACGCAAGCGCAAAGAGAAAGCAGGTAGCTTGCAGTGGGCTTACATGGCGAT
AGCTAGACTGGGCGGTTTTATGGACAGCAAGCGAACCGGAATTGCCAGCTGGGGCGCCCTCTGGTAAGGT
TGGGAAGCCCTGCAAAGTAAACTGGATGGCTTTCTTGCCGCCAAGGATCTGATGGCGCAGGGGATCAAGC
TCTGATCAAGAGACAGGATGAGGATCGTTTCGCATGATTGAACAAGATGGATTGCACGCAGGTTCTCCGG
CCGCTTGGGTGGAGAGGCTATTCGGCTATGACTGGGCACAACAGACAATCGGCTGCTCTGATGCCGCCGT
GTTCCGGCTGTCAGCGCAGGGGCGCCCGGTTCTTTTTGTCAAGACCGACCTGTCCGGTGCCCTGAATGAA
CTGCAAGACGAGGCAGCGCGGCTATCGTGGCTGGCCACGACGGGCGTTCCTTGCGCAGCTGTGCTCGACG
TTGTCACTGAAGCGGGAAGGGACTGGCTGCTATTGGGCGAAGTGCCGGGGCAGGATCTCCTGTCATCTCA
CCTTGCTCCTGCCGAGAAAGTATCCATCATGGCTGATGCAATGCGGCGGCTGCATACGCTTGATCCGGCT
ACCTGCCCATTCGACCACCAAGCGAAACATCGCATCGAGCGAGCACGTACTCGGATGGAAGCCGGTCTTG
TCGATCAGGATGATCTGGACGAAGAGCATCAGGGGCTCGCGCCAGCCGAACTGTTCGCCAGGCTCAAGGC
GAGCATGCCCGACGGCGAGGATCTCGTCGTGACCCATGGCGATGCCTGCTTGCCGAATATCATGGTGGAA
AATGGCCGCTTTTCTGGATTCATCGACTGTGGCCGGCTGGGTGTGGCGGACCGCTATCAGGACATAGCGT
TGGCTACCCGTGATATTGCTGAAGAGCTTGGCGGCGAATGGGCTGACCGCTTCCTCGTGCTTTACGGTAT
CGCCGCTCCCGATTCGCAGCGCATCGCCTTCTATCGCCTTCTTGACGAGTTCTTCTGAATTATTAACGCT
TACAATTTCCTGATGCGGTATTTTCTCCTTACGCATCTGTGCGGTATTTCACACCGCATCAGGTGGCACT
TTTCGGGGAAATGTGCGCGGAACCCCTATTTGTTTATTTTTCTAAATACATTCAAATATGTATCCGCTCA
TGAGATTATCAAAAAGGATCTTCACCTAGATCCTTTTAAATTAAAAATGAAGTTTTAAATCAATCTAAAG
TATATATGAGTAAACTTGGTCTGACAGTTACCAATGCTTAATCAGTGAGGCACCTATCTCAGCGATCTGT
CTATTTCGTTCATCCATAGTTGCCTGACTCCCCGTCGTGTAGATAACTACGATACGGGAGGGCTTACCAT
CTGGCCCCAGTGCTGCAATGATACCGCGAGACCCACGCTCACCGGCTCCAGATTTATCAGCAATAAACCA
GCCAGCCGGAAGGGCCGAGCGCAGAAGTGGTCCTGCAACTTTATCCGCCTCCATCCAGTCTATTAATTGT
TGCCGGGAAGCTAGAGTAAGTAGTTCGCCAGTTAATAGTTTGCGCAACGTTGTTGCCATTGCTACAGGCA
TCGTGGTGTCACGCTCGTCGTTTGGTATGGCTTCATTCAGCTCCGGTTCCCAACGATCAAGGCGAGTTAC
ATGATCCCCCATGTTGTGCAAAAAAGCGGTTAGCTCCTTCGGTCCTCCGATCGTTGTCAGAAGTAAGTTG
GCCGCAGTGTTATCACTCATGGTTATGGCAGCACTGCATAATTCTCTTACTGTCATGCCATCCGTAAGAT
GCTTTTCTGTGACTGGTGAGTACTCAACCAAGTCATTCTGAGAATAGTGTATGCGGCGACCGAGTTGCTC
TTGCCCGGCGTCAATACGGGATAATACCGCGCCACATAGCAGAACTTTAAAAGTGCTCATCATTGGAAAA
CGTTCTTCGGGGCGAAAACTCTCAAGGATCTTACCGCTGTTGAGATCCAGTTCGATGTAACCCACTCGTG
CACCCAACTGATCTTCAGCATCTTTTACTTTCACCAGCGTTTCTGGGTGAGCAAAAACAGGAAGGCAAAA
TGCCGCAAAAAAGGGAATAAGGGCGACACGGAAATGTTGAATACTCATACTCTTCCTTTTTCAATATTAT
TGAAGCATTTATCAGGGTTATTGTCTCATGACCAAAATCCCTTAACGTGAGTTTTCGTTCCACTGAGCGT
CAGACCCCGTAGAAAAGATCAAAGGATCTTCTTGAGATCCTTTTTTTCTGCGCGTAATCTGCTGCTTGCA
AACAAAAAAACCACCGCTACCAGCGGTGGTTTGTTTGCCGGATCAAGAGCTACCAACTCTTTTTCCGAAG
GTAACTGGCTTCAGCAGAGCGCAGATACCAAATACTGTTCTTCTAGTGTAGCCGTAGTTAGGCCACCACT
TCAAGAACTCTGTAGCACCGCCTACATACCTCGCTCTGCTAATCCTGTTACCAGTGGCTGCTGCCAGTGG
CGATAAGTCGTGTCTTACCGGGTTGGACTCAAGACGATAGTTACCGGATAAGGCGCAGCGGTCGGGCTGA
ACGGGGGGTTCGTGCACACAGCCCAGCTTGGAGCGAACGACCTACACCGAACTGAGATACCTACAGCGTG
AGCTATGAGAAAGCGCCACGCTTCCCGAAGGGAGAAAGGCGGACAGGTATCCGGTAAGCGGCAGGGTCGG
AACAGGAGAGCGCACGAGGGAGCTTCCAGGGGGAAACGCCTGGTATCTTTATAGTCCTGTCGGGTTTCGC
CACCTCTGACTTGAGCGTCGATTTTTGTGATGCTCGTCAGGGGGGCGGAGCCTATGGAAAAACGCCAGCA
ACGCGGCCTTTTTACGGTTCCTGGCCTTTTGCTGGCCTTTTGCTCACATGTTCTTTCCTGCGTTATCCCC
TGATTCTGTGGATAACCGTATTACCGCCTTTGAGTGAGCTGATACCGCTCGCCGCAGCCGAACGACCGAG
CGCAGCGAGTCAGTGAGCGAGGAAGCGGAAG
Features (pLannotate 1.2.2; 30 found; start..end, strand, type, name):
      2..94      +  CDS            lacI (fragment): lac repressor; lacI; The lac repressor binds to the lac operator to inhibit transcription in E. coli. This inhibition can be relieved by adding lactose or isopropyl-β-D-thiogalactopyranoside (IPTG).
    107..128     +  protein_bind   CAP binding site: CAP binding activates transcription in the presence of cAMP. E. coli catabolite activator protein
    143..173     +  promoter       lac promoter: promoter for the E. coli lac operon
    177..199     +  protein_bind   lac operator (fragment): The lac repressor binds to the lac operator to inhibit transcription in E. coli. This inhibition can be relieved by adding lactose or isopropyl-β-D-thiogalactopyranoside (IPTG). lac repressor encoded by lacI
    242..260     +  promoter       T3 promoter: promoter for bacteriophage T3 RNA polymerase
    295..1098    +  misc_feature   HA-L: left homology arm from the adeno-associated virus integration site (AAVS1) within intron 1 of the human PPP1R12C gene
   1155..1458    +  enhancer       CMV enhancer: human cytomegalovirus immediate early enhancer
   1459..1662    +  promoter       CMV promoter: human cytomegalovirus (CMV) immediate early promoter
   1700..2416    +  CDS            EGFP: EGFP is a basic (constitutively fluorescent) green fluorescent protein published in 1996, derived from Aequorea victoria. It is reported to be a rapidly-maturing weak dimer with moderate acid sensitivity.
   2422..2440    +  misc_feature   MCS (fragment): multiple cloning site
   2498..2998    +  CDS            ARF19 (fragment): ARFS_ARATH - Also known as IAA22. Experimental evidence at protein level: Swiss-Prot protein existence level 1. Auxin response factors (ARFs) are transcriptional factors that bind specifically to the DNA sequence 5'-TGTCTC-3' found in the auxin-responsive promoter elements (AuxREs). Could act as transcriptional activator or repressor. Formation of heterodimers with Aux/IAA proteins may alter their ability to modulate early auxin response genes expression. Involved in ethylene responses. Regulates lateral root formation through direct regulation of LBD16 and/or LBD29. Functionally redundant wit
   3002..3045    +  misc_feature   MCS (fragment): multiple cloning site
   3137..4861    +  CDS            TIR1B_ORYSJ: Experimental evidence at transcript level: Swiss-Prot protein existence level 2. From Oryza sativa subsp. japonica (Rice).
   4887..4913    +  misc_feature   MCS (fragment): multiple cloning site
   4932..5015    +  CDS            large T antigen (fragment): large T antigen from SV40 (simian virus 40)
   5038..5159    +  polyA_signal   SV40 poly(A) signal: SV40 polyadenylation signal
   5168..5668    +  promoter       hPGK promoter: human phosphoglycerate kinase 1 promoter
   5690..6289    +  CDS            PuroR: puromycin N-acetyltransferase; pac from Streptomyces alboniger; confers resistance to puromycin
   6296..6520    +  polyA_signal   bGH poly(A) signal: bovine growth hormone polyadenylation signal
   6523..7359    +  misc_feature   HA-R: right homology arm from the adeno-associated virus integration site (AAVS1) within intron 1 of the human PPP1R12C gene
   7394..7412    -  promoter       T7 promoter: promoter for bacteriophage T7 RNA polymerase
   7415..7562    +  CDS            lacZα (fragment): LacZα fragment of β-galactosidase; lacZ fragment
   7572..7875    +  CDS            ccdB (fragment): CcdB, a bacterial toxin that poisons DNA gyrase; ccdB; Plasmids containing the ccdB gene cannot be propagated in standard E. coli strains.
   7923..8192    +  CDS            tnpA (fragment): TN5P_ECOLX - Also known as tnp. Experimental evidence at protein level: Swiss-Prot protein existence level 1. Mediates transposition of transposon Tn5 by a 'cut and paste' mechanism. First, the monomeric transposase binds the 19 bp inverted DNA repeats flanking the transposon. Then, dimerization of the DNA- bound transposase creates a synaptic DNA complex. After nicking of the first DNA strand, excision of the transposon proceeds through a series of intermediates. The transposase then mediates the insertion of the transposon at a new site by strand transfer. The activity of the wild- type tran
   8224..9018    +  CDS            NeoR/KanR: aminoglycoside phosphotransferase from Tn5; aph(3')-II (or nptII); confers resistance to neomycin, kanamycin, and G418 (Geneticin®)
   9039..9089    -  misc_feature   bom (fragment): basis of mobility region from pBR322
   9116..9175    +  promoter       AmpR promoter (fragment): bla
   9268..10128   -  CDS            AmpR: β-lactamase; bla; confers resistance to ampicillin, carbenicillin, and related antibiotics
  10129..10181   -  promoter       AmpR promoter (fragment): bla
  10252..10840   +  rep_origin     ori: high-copy-number ColE1/pMB1/pBR322/pUC origin of replication
