[The description below was written by a language model from this plasmid's Addgene catalogue record and pLannotate feature annotations shown in this document.]
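Description:
pMGS55 is a mammalian homology-directed repair (donor) plasmid built on the pMK232 backbone. It is designed to place an auxin-inducible degron support cassette into the human AAVS1 safe-harbour locus. It is propagated in E. coli as a high-copy plasmid through a ColE1/pUC-type origin and selected with ampicillin. The feature table also shows an intact Tn5 NeoR/KanR coding sequence in the backbone, along with fragments of lacZα, ccdB, tnpA and lacI and flanking T3 and T7 promoters, all apparently remnants of earlier cloning vectors.

The payload lies between left and right homology arms taken from intron 1 of PPP1R12C (AAVS1), which direct integration when the locus is cut. The nuclease or guide used for this is not part of the record. Inside the arms, the CMV enhancer and promoter drive a single open reading frame. It encodes EGFP fused to the N terminus of the PB1 domain of rice (Oryza sativa) ARF16, followed by a multiple cloning site, a P2A self-cleaving peptide and the rice auxin receptor F-box protein OsTIR1, and it ends at an SV40 polyadenylation signal. The annotation software labels the ARF segment as an Arabidopsis ARF19 fragment, presumably by homology, and does not annotate the P2A, which is stated only in the construct name. A separate hPGK promoter–PuroR–bGH poly(A) unit allows puromycin selection of integrants.

The construct belongs to an improved auxin-inducible degron system. Co-expressing the ARF16 PB1 domain with OsTIR1 is intended to preserve native levels of degron-tagged proteins while still allowing rapid and specific depletion on auxin addition. GFP marks cells that express the cassette.
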