Addgene plasmid #129667: pMGS55 (GFP-ARF16-PB1-MCS-P2A-OsTIR1)
Purpose: A repair construct to express GFP-ARF16-PB1-MCS and OsTIR1 under the control of the CMV promoter from the human AAVS1 locus
Depositing lab: Michael Guertin. Depositing organization: University of Virginia. Publication: An improved auxin-inducible degron system preserves native protein levels and enables rapid and specific protein depletion. Sathyan KM, McKenna BD, Anderson WD, Duarte FM, Core L, Guertin MJ. Genes Dev. 2019 Oct 1;33(19-20):1441-1455. doi: 10.1101/gad.328237.119. Epub 2019 Aug 29. PubMed 31467088.
Backbone
  Vector backbone: pMK232
  Backbone manufacturer: Masato Kanemaki (Addgene plasmid # 72834)
  Backbone size w/o insert (bp): 9590
  Vector type: Mammalian Expression
  Selectable markers: Puromycin
Growth in bacteria
  Bacterial resistance: Ampicillin, 100 μg/mL
  Growth temperature: 37°C
  Growth strain: DH5alpha
  Copy number: High Copy
Gene/Insert
  Gene/Insert name: OsARF16-PB1 domain
  Species: Oryza sativa
  Insert size (bp): 1437
  Tag / fusion protein: GFP (N terminal on insert)
  Cloning method: Ligation Independent Cloning
  Sequencing primers: 5′ EGFP-C
Terms and licenses: Academic/Nonprofit Terms; Industry Terms: Not Available to Industry
Depositor comments: This plasmid has GFP-ARF16-PB1 in translation fusion with OsTIR1. Please visit https://www.biorxiv.org/content/10.1101/585927v2 for bioRxiv preprint.
How to cite: pMGS55 (GFP-ARF16-PB1-MCS-P2A-OsTIR1) was a gift from Michael Guertin (Addgene plasmid # 129667 ; http://n2t.net/addgene:129667 ; RRID:Addgene_129667)
