>Addgene plasmid #129667 | pMGS55 (GFP-ARF16-PB1-MCS-P2A-OsTIR1) | depositor partial sequence | sequence record 248918 | NLS-ARF16 sequence
ATGCCTAAGAAGAAGCGGAAGGTGGGCAGCACACTGACTTCCGGGCAGCGGGATCACCGGGACGTCGAGA
ACGAGCTGAGCTCCGCCGCCTTCAGCTCCCAGAGCTTCGGGGTGCCCGACATGAGCTTTAAGCCCGGCTG
CAGCAGCGACGTGGCCGTGACCGACGCCGGGATGCCCAGCCAGGGGCTGTGGAACAACCAGACCCAGCGG
ATGAGGACATTCACAAAGGTGCAGAAGCGGGGGAGCGTGGGCCGGAGCATCGATATCACCAGGTACAGGG
ATTACGATGAGCTGAGGCATGATCTCGCCTGTATGTTCGGCATCCAGGGCCAGCTGGAGGACCCCTACCG
GATGGACTGGAAGCTGGTGTACGTGGACCACGAGAACGATATCCTGCTGGTGGGCGATGACCCCTGGGAG
GAGTTCGTGGGCTGCGTGAAGAGCATTAAGATTCTGTCTGCTGCTGAGGTGCAGCAGATGAGCCTGGATG
GAGATCTGGGAGGAGTGCCACCTCAGACTCAGGCCTGTAGTGCTAGTGATGATGCTAACGCCTGGAGAGG
G
